>Addgene plasmid #114422 | sspB-mSc-sspB | depositor full sequence | sequence record 215996 | Full Sequence
TAGTTATTAATAGTAATCAATTACGGGGTCATTAGTTCATAGCCCATATATGGAGTTCCGCGTTACATAA
CTTACGGTAAATGGCCCGCCTGGCTGACCGCCCAACGACCCCCGCCCATTGACGTCAATAATGACGTATG
TTCCCATAGTAACGCCAATAGGGACTTTCCATTGACGTCAATGGGTGGAGTATTTACGGTAAACTGCCCA
CTTGGCAGTACATCAAGTGTATCATATGCCAAGTACGCCCCCTATTGACGTCAATGACGGTAAATGGCCC
GCCTGGCATTATGCCCAGTACATGACCTTATGGGACTTTCCTACTTGGCAGTACATCTACGTATTAGTCA
TCGCTATTACCATGGTGATGCGGTTTTGGCAGTACATCAATGGGCGTGGATAGCGGTTTGACTCACGGGG
ATTTCCAAGTCTCCACCCCATTGACGTCAATGGGAGTTTGTTTTGGCACCAAAATCAACGGGACTTTCCA
AAATGTCGTAACAACTCCGCCCCATTGACGCAAATGGGCGGTAGGCGTGTACGGTGGGAGGTCTATATAA
GCAGAGCTGGTTTAGTGAACCGTCAGATCCGCTAGCGCTACCGGACTCAGATCTCGAGCTCAAGCTTCGA
ATTCTGCAGTCGACGGTACCGCGGGCCCGGGATCCATGGGACTCAGATCTCGAGCTCAAGCTTCGAACGA
ATTCGGCATTGATCTGAGCGGCCTGACCCTGCAGGAATTCAGCTCCCCGAAACGCCCTAAGCTGCTGCGT
GAATATTACGATTGGCTGGTTGATAACAGCTTTACCCCATATCTGGTGGTGGATGCCACATACCTGGGCG
TGAACGTGCCCGTGGAGTATGTGAAAGACGGTCAGATCGTGCTGAATCTGTCTGCAAGTGCGACCGGCAA
CCTGCAACTGACAAATGATTTTATCCAGTTCAACGCCCGCTTTAAGGGCGTGTCTCGTGAACTGTATATC
CCGATGGGTGCCGCTCTGGCCATTTACGCTCGCGAGAACGGCGATGGTGTGATGTTCGAACCAGAAGAAA
TCTATGACGAGCTGAATATTGGTCCACCGGTCGCCACCATGGTGAGCAAGGGCGAGGCAGTGATCAAGGA
GTTCATGCGGTTCAAGGTGCACATGGAGGGCTCCATGAACGGCCACGAGTTCGAGATCGAGGGCGAGGGC
GAGGGCCGCCCCTACGAGGGCACCCAGACCGCCAAGCTGAAGGTGACCAAGGGTGGCCCCCTGCCCTTCT
CCTGGGACATCCTGTCCCCTCAGTTCATGTACGGCTCCAGGGCCTTCACCAAGCACCCCGCCGACATCCC
CGACTACTATAAGCAGTCCTTCCCCGAGGGCTTCAAGTGGGAGCGCGTGATGAACTTCGAGGACGGCGGC
GCCGTGACCGTGACCCAGGACACCTCCCTGGAGGACGGCACCCTGATCTACAAGGTGAAGCTCCGCGGCA
CCAACTTCCCTCCTGACGGCCCCGTAATGCAGAAGAAGACAATGGGCTGGGAAGCGTCCACCGAGCGGTT
GTACCCCGAGGACGGCGTGCTGAAGGGCGACATTAAGATGGCCCTGCGCCTGAAGGACGGCGGCCGCTAC
CTGGCGGACTTCAAGACCACCTACAAGGCCAAGAAGCCCGTGCAGATGCCCGGCGCCTACAACGTCGACC
GCAAGTTGGACATCACCTCCCACAACGAGGACTACACCGTGGTGGAACAGTACGAACGCTCCGAGGGCCG
CCACTCCACCGGCGGCATGGACGAGCTGTACAAGGGACTCAGATCTCGAGCTCAAGCTTCGAACGAATTC
GGCATTGATCTGAGCGGCCTGACCCTGCAGGAATTCAGCTCCCCGAAACGCCCTAAGCTGCTGCGTGAAT
ATTACGATTGGCTGGTTGATAACAGCTTTACCCCATATCTGGTGGTGGATGCCACATACCTGGGCGTGAA
CGTGCCCGTGGAGTATGTGAAAGACGGTCAGATCGTGCTGAATCTGTCTGCAAGTGCGACCGGCAACCTG
CAACTGACAAATGATTTTATCCAGTTCAACGCCCGCTTTAAGGGCGTGTCTCGTGAACTGTATATCCCGA
TGGGTGCCGCTCTGGCCATTTACGCTCGCGAGAACGGCGATGGTGTGATGTTCGAACCAGAAGAAATCTA
TGACGAGCTGAATATTGGTTAAACATGTTTGCGGCCGCGACTCTAGATCATAATCAGCCATACCACATTT
GTAGAGGTTTTACTTGCTTTAAAAAACCTCCCACACCTCCCCCTGAACCTGAAACATAAAATGAATGCAA
TTGTTGTTGTTAACTTGTTTATTGCAGCTTATAATGGTTACAAATAAAGCAATAGCATCACAAATTTCAC
AAATAAAGCATTTTTTTCACTGCATTCTAGTTGTGGTTTGTCCAAACTCATCAATGTATCTTAAGGCGTA
AATTGTAAGCGTTAATATTTTGTTAAAATTCGCGTTAAATTTTTGTTAAATCAGCTCATTTTTTAACCAA
TAGGCCGAAATCGGCAAAATCCCTTATAAATCAAAAGAATAGACCGAGATAGGGT
[37 nt withheld, positions 2576-2612]
AAAGAACGTGGACTCCAACGTCAAAGG
[49 nt withheld, positions 2640-2688]
T
[91 nt withheld, positions 2690-2780]
G
[124 nt withheld, positions 2782-2905]
CAGGTGGCACTTTTCGGGGAAATGTGCGCGGAACCCCTATTTGTTTATTTTTCTAAATACATTCAAATAT
GTATCCGCTCATGAGACAATAACCCTGATAAATGCTTCAATAATATTGAAAAAGGAAGAGTCCTGAGGCG
GAAAGAACCAGCTGTGGAATGTGTGTCAGTTAGGGTGTGGAAAGTCCCCAGGCTCCCCAGCAGGCAGAAG
TATGCAAAGCATGCATCTCAATTAGTCAGCAACCAGGTGTGGAAAGTCCCCAGGCTCCCCAGCAGGCAGA
AGTATGCAAAGCATGCATCTCAATTAGTCAGCAACCATAGTCCCGCCCCTAACTCCGCCCATCCCGCCCC
TAACTCCGCCCAGTTCCGCCCATTCTCCGCCCCATGGCTGACTAATTTTTTTTATTTATGCAGAGGCCGA
GGCCGCCTCGGCCTCTGAGCTATTCCAGAAGTAGTGAGGAGGCTTTTTTGGAGGCCTAGGCTTTTGCAAA
GATCGATCAAGAGACAGGATGAGGATCGTTTCGCATGATTGAACAAGATGGATTGCACGCAGGTTCTCCG
GCCGCTTGGGTGGAGAGGCTATTCGGCTATGACTGGGCACAACAGACAATCGGCTGCTCTGATGCCGCCG
TGTTCCGGCTGTCAGCGCAGGGGCGCCCGGTTCTTTTTGTCAAGACCGACCTGTCCGGTGCCCTGAATGA
ACTGCAAGACGAGGCAGCGCGGCTATCGTGGCTGGCCACGACGGGCGTTCCTTGCGCAGCTGTGCTCGAC
GTTGTCACTGAAGCGGGAAGGGACTGGCTGCTATTGGGCGAAGTGCCGGGGCAGGATCTCCTGTCATCTC
ACCTTGCTCCTGCCGAGAAAGTATCCATCATGGCTGATGCAATGCGGCGGCTGCATACGCTTGATCCGGC
TACCTGCCCATTCGACCACCAAGCGAAACATCGCATCGAGCGAGCACGTACTCGGATGGAAGCCGGTCTT
GTCGATCAGGATGATCTGGACGAAGAGCATCAGGGGCTCGCGCCAGCCGAACTGTTCGCCAGGCTCAAGG
CGAGCATGCCCGACGGCGAGGATCTCGTCGTGACCCATGGCGATGCCTGCTTGCCGAATATCATGGTGGA
AAATGGCCGCTTTTCTGGATTCATCGACTGTGGCCGGCTGGGTGTGGCGGACCGCTATCAGGACATAGCG
TTGGCTACCCGTGATATTGCTGAAGAGCTTGGCGGCGAATGGGCTGACCGCTTCCTCGTGCTTTACGGTA
TCGCCGCTCCCGATTCGCAGCGCATCGCCTTCTATCGCCTTCTTGACGAGTTCTTCTGAGCGGGACTCTG
GGGTTCGAAATGACCGACCAAGCGACGCCCAACCTGCCATCACGAGATTTCGATTCCACCGCCGCCTTCT
ATGAAAGGTTGGGCTTCGGAATCGTTTTCCGGGACGCCGGCTGGATGATCCTCCAGCGCGGGGATCTCAT
GCTGGAGTTCTTCGCCCACCCTAGGGGGAGGCTAACTGAAACACGGAAGGAGACAATACCGGAAGGAACC
CGCGCTATGACGGCAATAAAAAGACAGAATAAAACGCACGGTGTTGGGTCGTTTGTTCATAAACGCGGGG
TTCGGTCCCAGGGCTGGCACTCTGTCGATACCCCACCGAGACCCCATTGGGGCCAATACGCCCGCGTTTC
TTCCTTTTCCCCACCCCACCCCCCAAGTTCGGGTGAAGGCCCAGGGCTCGCAGCCAACGTCGGGGCGGCA
GGCCCTGCCATAGCCTCAGGTTACTCATATATACTTTAGATTGATTTAAAACTTCATTTTTAATTTAAAA
GGATCTAGGTGAAGATCCTTTTTGATAATCTCATGACCAAAATCCCTTAACGTGAGTTTTCGTTCCACTG
AGCGTCAGACCCCGTAGAAAAGATCAAAGGATCTTCTTGAGATCCTTTTTTTCTGCGCGTAATCTGCTGC
TTGCAAACAAAAAAACCACCGCTACCAGCGGTGGTTTGTTTGCCGGATCAAGAGCTACCAACTCTTTTTC
CGAAGGTAACTGGCTTCAGCAGAGCGCAGATACCAAATACTGTCCTTCTAGTGTAGCCGTAGTTAGGCCA
CCACTTCAAGAACTCTGTAGCACCGCCTACATACCTCGCTCTGCTAATCCTGTTACCAGTGGCTGCTGCC
AGTGGCGATAAGTCGTGTCTTACCGGGTTGGACTCAAGACGATAGTTACCGGATAAGGCGCAGCGGTCGG
GCTGAACGGGGGGTTCGTGCACACAGCCCAGCTTGGAGCGAACGACCTACACCGAACTGAGATACCTACA
GCGTGAGCTATGAGAAAGCGCCACGCTTCCCGAAGGGAGAAAGGCGGACAGGTATCCGGTAAGCGGCAGG
GTCGGAACAGGAGAGCGCACGAGGGAGCTTCCAGGGGGAAACGCCTGGTATCTTTATAGTCCTGTCGGGT
TTCGCCACCTCTGACTTGAGCGTCGATTTTTGTGATGCTCGTCAGGGGGGCGGAGCCTATGGAAAAACGC
CAGCAACGCGGCCTTTTTACGGTTCCTGGCCTTTTGCTGGCCTTTTGCTCACATGTTCTTTCCTGCGTTA
TCCCCTGATTCTGTGGATAACCGTATTACCGCCATGCAT
Features (pLannotate 1.2.2; 18 found; start..end, strand, type, name):
     61..364     +  enhancer       CMV enhancer: human cytomegalovirus immediate early enhancer
    365..568     +  promoter       CMV promoter: human cytomegalovirus (CMV) immediate early promoter
    609..665     +  misc_feature   MCS: multiple cloning site
    669..697     +  misc_feature   MCS (fragment): multiple cloning site
    741..1076    +  CDS            sspB (fragment): SSPB_HAEIN - Experimental evidence at protein level: Swiss-Prot protein existence level 1. Also stimulates degradation of the N-terminus of RseA (residues 1-108, alone or in complex with sigma-E) by ClpX-ClpP in a non-ssrA-mediated fashion. From Haemophilus influenzae (strain ATCC 51907 / DSM 11121 / KW20 / Rd).
   1089..1784    +  CDS            mScarlet: mScarlet is a basic (constitutively fluorescent) red fluorescent protein published in 2016, derived from synthetic construct. It has moderate acid sensitivity.
   1785..1813    +  misc_feature   MCS (fragment): multiple cloning site
   1857..2186    +  CDS            sspB (fragment): SSPB_HAEIN - Experimental evidence at protein level: Swiss-Prot protein existence level 1. Also stimulates degradation of the N-terminus of RseA (residues 1-108, alone or in complex with sigma-E) by ClpX-ClpP in a non-ssrA-mediated fashion. From Haemophilus influenzae (strain ATCC 51907 / DSM 11121 / KW20 / Rd).
   2216..2299    +  CDS            large T antigen (fragment): large T antigen from SV40 (simian virus 40)
   2322..2443    +  polyA_signal   SV40 poly(A) signal: SV40 polyadenylation signal
   2477..2905    -  rep_origin     f1 ori (sequence partly withheld): f1 bacteriophage origin of replication; arrow indicates direction of (+) strand synthesis
   2932..3036    +  promoter       AmpR promoter: bla
   3038..3395    +  promoter       SV40 promoter: SV40 enhancer and early promoter
   3430..4224    +  CDS            NeoR/KanR: aminoglycoside phosphotransferase from Tn5; aph(3')-II (or nptII); confers resistance to neomycin, kanamycin, and G418 (Geneticin®)
   4245..4397    +  CDS            ble (fragment): BLE_KLEPN - Experimental evidence at protein level: Swiss-Prot protein existence level 1. Binding protein with a strong affinity to the bleomycin family of antibiotics. Binds to CL990; an antimitotic-antibiotic compound. From Klebsiella pneumoniae.
   4456..4503    +  polyA_signal   HSV TK poly(A) signal: herpes simplex virus thymidine kinase polyadenylation signal (Cole and Stacy, 1985)
   4594..4610    -  polyA_signal   bGH poly(A) signal (fragment): bovine growth hormone polyadenylation signal
   4832..5420    +  rep_origin     ori: high-copy-number ColE1/pMB1/pBR322/pUC origin of replication
