>Addgene plasmid #114422 | sspB-mSc-sspB | addgene full sequence | sequence record 224246 | Addgene NGS Result
GTGATGCGGTTTTGGCAGTACATCAATGGGCGTGGATAGCGGTTTGACTCACGGGGATTTCCAAGTCTCC
ACCCCATTGACGTCAATGGGAGTTTGTTTTGGCACCAAAATCAACGGGACTTTCCAAAATGTCGTAACAA
CTCCGCCCCATTGACGCAAATGGGCGGTAGGCGTGTACGGTGGGAGGTCTATATAAGCAGAGCTGGTTTA
GTGAACCGTCAGATCCGCTAGCGCTACCGGACTCAGATCTCGAGCTCAAGCTTCGAATTCTGCAGTCGAC
GGTACCGCGGGCCCGGGATCCATGGGACTCAGATCTCGAGCTCAAGCTTCGAACGAATTCGGCATTGATC
TGAGCGGCCTGACCCTGCAGGAATTCAGCTCCCCGAAACGCCCTAAGCTGCTGCGTGAATATTACGATTG
GCTGGTTGATAACAGCTTTACCCCATATCTGGTGGTGGATGCCACATACCTGGGCGTGAACGTGCCCGTG
GAGTATGTGAAAGACGGTCAGATCGTGCTGAATCTGTCTGCAAGTGCGACCGGCAACCTGCAACTGACAA
ATGATTTTATCCAGTTCAACGCCCGCTTTAAGGGCGTGTCTCGTGAACTGTATATCCCGATGGGTGCCGC
TCTGGCCATTTACGCTCGCGAGAACGGCGATGGTGTGATGTTCGAACCAGAAGAAATCTATGACGAGCTG
AATATTGGTCCACCGGTCGCCACCATGGTGAGCAAGGGCGAGGCAGTGATCAAGGAGTTCATGCGGTTCA
AGGTGCACATGGAGGGCTCCATGAACGGCCACGAGTTCGAGATCGAGGGCGAGGGCGAGGGCCGCCCCTA
CGAGGGCACCCAGACCGCCAAGCTGAAGGTGACCAAGGGTGGCCCCCTGCCCTTCTCCTGGGACATCCTG
TCCCCTCAGTTCATGTACGGCTCCAGGGCCTTCACCAAGCACCCCGCCGACATCCCCGACTACTATAAGC
AGTCCTTCCCCGAGGGCTTCAAGTGGGAGCGCGTGATGAACTTCGAGGACGGCGGCGCCGTGACCGTGAC
CCAGGACACCTCCCTGGAGGACGGCACCCTGATCTACAAGGTGAAGCTCCGCGGCACCAACTTCCCTCCT
GACGGCCCCGTAATGCAGAAGAAGACAATGGGCTGGGAAGCGTCCACCGAGCGGTTGTACCCCGAGGACG
GCGTGCTGAAGGGCGACATTAAGATGGCCCTGCGCCTGAAGGACGGCGGCCGCTACCTGGCGGACTTCAA
GACCACCTACAAGGCCAAGAAGCCCGTGCAGATGCCCGGCGCCTACAACGTCGACCGCAAGTTGGACATC
ACCTCCCACAACGAGGACTACACCGTGGTGGAACAGTACGAACGCTCCGAGGGCCGCCACTCCACCGGCG
GCATGGACGAGCTGTACAAGGGACTCAGATCTCGAGCTCAAGCTTCGAACGAATTCGGCATTGATCTGAG
CGGCCTGACCCTGCAGGAATTCAGCTCCCCGAAACGCCCTAAGCTGCTGCGTGAATATTACGATTGGCTG
GTTGATAACAGCTTTACCCCATATCTGGTGGTGGATGCCACATACCTGGGCGTGAACGTGCCCGTGGAGT
ATGTGAAAGACGGTCAGATCGTGCTGAATCTGTCTGCAAGTGCGACCGGCAACCTGCAACTGACAAATGA
TTTTATCCAGTTCAACGCCCGCTTTAAGGGCGTGTCTCGTGAACTGTATATCCCGATGGGTGCCGCTCTG
GCCATTTACGCTCGCGAGAACGGCGATGGTGTGATGTTCGAACCAGAAGAAATCTATGACGAGCTGAATA
TTGGTTAAACATGTTTGCGGCCGCGACTCTAGATCATAATCAGCCATACCACATTTGTAGAGGTTTTACT
TGCTTTAAAAAACCTCCCACACCTCCCCCTGAACCTGAAACATAAAATGAATGCAATTGTTGTTGTTAAC
TTGTTTATTGCAGCTTATAATGGTTACAAATAAAGCAATAGCATCACAAATTTCACAAATAAAGCATTTT
TTTCACTGCATTCTAGTTGTGGTTTGTCCAAACTCATCAATGTATCTTAAGGCGTAAATTGTAAGCGTTA
ATATTTTGTTAAAATTCGCGTTAAATTTTTGTTAAATCAGCTCATTTTTTAACCAATAGGCCGAAATCGG
CAAAATCCCTTATAAATCAAAAGAATAGACCGAGATAGGGT
[37 nt withheld, positions 2212-2248]
AAAGAACGTGGACTCCAACGTCAAAGG
[49 nt withheld, positions 2276-2324]
T
[91 nt withheld, positions 2326-2416]
G
[124 nt withheld, positions 2418-2541]
CAGGTGGCACTTTTCGGGGAAATGTGCGCGGAACCCCTATTTGTTTATTTTTCTAAATACATTCAAATAT
GTATCCGCTCATGAGACAATAACCCTGATAAATGCTTCAATAATATTGAAAAAGGAAGAGTCCTGAGGCG
GAAAGAACCAGCTGTGGAATGTGTGTCAGTTAGGGTGTGGAAAGTCCCCAGGCTCCCCAGCAGGCAGAAG
TATGCAAAGCATGCATCTCAATTAGTCAGCAACCAGGTGTGGAAAGTCCCCAGGCTCCCCAGCAGGCAGA
AGTATGCAAAGCATGCATCTCAATTAGTCAGCAACCATAGTCCCGCCCCTAACTCCGCCCATCCCGCCCC
TAACTCCGCCCAGTTCCGCCCATTCTCCGCCCCATGGCTGACTAATTTTTTTTATTTATGCAGAGGCCGA
GGCCGCCTCGGCCTCTGAGCTATTCCAGAAGTAGTGAGGAGGCTTTTTTGGAGGCCTAGGCTTTTGCAAA
GATCGATCAAGAGACAGGATGAGGATCGTTTCGCATGATTGAACAAGATGGATTGCACGCAGGTTCTCCG
GCCGCTTGGGTGGAGAGGCTATTCGGCTATGACTGGGCACAACAGACAATCGGCTGCTCTGATGCCGCCG
TGTTCCGGCTGTCAGCGCAGGGGCGCCCGGTTCTTTTTGTCAAGACCGACCTGTCCGGTGCCCTGAATGA
ACTGCAAGACGAGGCAGCGCGGCTATCGTGGCTGGCCACGACGGGCGTTCCTTGCGCAGCTGTGCTCGAC
GTTGTCACTGAAGCGGGAAGGGACTGGCTGCTATTGGGCGAAGTGCCGGGGCAGGATCTCCTGTCATCTC
ACCTTGCTCCTGCCGAGAAAGTATCCATCATGGCTGATGCAATGCGGCGGCTGCATACGCTTGATCCGGC
TACCTGCCCATTCGACCACCAAGCGAAACATCGCATCGAGCGAGCACGTACTCGGATGGAAGCCGGTCTT
GTCGATCAGGATGATCTGGACGAAGAGCATCAGGGGCTCGCGCCAGCCGAACTGTTCGCCAGGCTCAAGG
CGAGCATGCCCGACGGCGAGGATCTCGTCGTGACCCATGGCGATGCCTGCTTGCCGAATATCATGGTGGA
AAATGGCCGCTTTTCTGGATTCATCGACTGTGGCCGGCTGGGTGTGGCGGACCGCTATCAGGACATAGCG
TTGGCTACCCGTGATATTGCTGAAGAGCTTGGCGGCGAATGGGCTGACCGCTTCCTCGTGCTTTACGGTA
TCGCCGCTCCCGATTCGCAGCGCATCGCCTTCTATCGCCTTCTTGACGAGTTCTTCTGAGCGGGACTCTG
GGGTTCGAAATGACCGACCAAGCGACGCCCAACCTGCCATCACGAGATTTCGATTCCACCGCCGCCTTCT
ATGAAAGGTTGGGCTTCGGAATCGTTTTCCGGGACGCCGGCTGGATGATCCTCCAGCGCGGGGATCTCAT
GCTGGAGTTCTTCGCCCACCCTAGGGGGAGGCTAACTGAAACACGGAAGGAGACAATACCGGAAGGAACC
CGCGCTATGACGGCAATAAAAAGACAGAATAAAACGCACGGTGTTGGGTCGTTTGTTCATAAACGCGGGG
TTCGGTCCCAGGGCTGGCACTCTGTCGATACCCCACCGAGACCCCATTGGGGCCAATACGCCCGCGTTTC
TTCCTTTTCCCCACCCCACCCCCCAAGTTCGGGTGAAGGCCCAGGGCTCGCAGCCAACGTCGGGGCGGCA
GGCCCTGCCATAGCCTCAGGTTACTCATATATACTTTAGATTGATTTAAAACTTCATTTTTAATTTAAAA
GGATCTAGGTGAAGATCCTTTTTGATAATCTCATGACCAAAATCCCTTAACGTGAGTTTTCGTTCCACTG
AGCGTCAGACCCCGTAGAAAAGATCAAAGGATCTTCTTGAGATCCTTTTTTTCTGCGCGTAATCTGCTGC
TTGCAAACAAAAAAACCACCGCTACCAGCGGTGGTTTGTTTGCCGGATCAAGAGCTACCAACTCTTTTTC
CGAAGGTAACTGGCTTCAGCAGAGCGCAGATACCAAATACTGTTCTTCTAGTGTAGCCGTAGTTAGGCCA
CCACTTCAAGAACTCTGTAGCACCGCCTACATACCTCGCTCTGCTAATCCTGTTACCAGTGGCTGCTGCC
AGTGGCGATAAGTCGTGTCTTACCGGGTTGGACTCAAGACGATAGTTACCGGATAAGGCGCAGCGGTCGG
GCTGAACGGGGGGTTCGTGCACACAGCCCAGCTTGGAGCGAACGACCTACACCGAACTGAGATACCTACA
GCGTGAGCTATGAGAAAGCGCCACGCTTCCCGAAGGGAGAAAGGCGGACAGGTATCCGGTAAGCGGCAGG
GTCGGAACAGGAGAGCGCACGAGGGAGCTTCCAGGGGGAAACGCCTGGTATCTTTATAGTCCTGTCGGGT
TTCGCCACCTCTGACTTGAGCGTCGATTTTTGTGATGCTCGTCAGGGGGGCGGAGCCTATGGAAAAACGC
CAGCAACGCGGCCTTTTTACGGTTCCTGGCCTTTTGCTGGCCTTTTGCTCACATGTTCTTTCCTGCGTTA
TCCCCTGATTCTGTGGATAACCGTATTACCGCCATGCATTAGTTATTAATAGTAATCAATTACGGGGTCA
TTAGTTCATAGCCCATATATGGAGTTCCGCGTTACATAACTTACGGTAAATGGCCCGCCTGGCTGACCGC
CCAACGACCCCCGCCCATTGACGTCAATAATGACGTATGTTCCCATAGTAACGCCAATAGGGACTTTCCA
TTGACGTCAATGGGTGGAGTATTTACGGTAAACTGCCCACTTGGCAGTACATCAAGTGTATCATATGCCA
AGTACGCCCCCTATTGACGTCAATGACGGTAAATGGCCCGCCTGGCATTATGCCCAGTACATGACCTTAT
GGGACTTTCCTACTTGGCAGTACATCTACGTATTAGTCATCGCTATTACCATG
Features (pLannotate 1.2.2; 18 found; start..end, strand, type, name):
      1..204     +  promoter       CMV promoter: human cytomegalovirus (CMV) immediate early promoter
    245..301     +  misc_feature   MCS: multiple cloning site
    305..333     +  misc_feature   MCS (fragment): multiple cloning site
    377..712     +  CDS            sspB (fragment): SSPB_HAEIN - Experimental evidence at protein level: Swiss-Prot protein existence level 1. Also stimulates degradation of the N-terminus of RseA (residues 1-108, alone or in complex with sigma-E) by ClpX-ClpP in a non-ssrA-mediated fashion. From Haemophilus influenzae (strain ATCC 51907 / DSM 11121 / KW20 / Rd).
    725..1420    +  CDS            mScarlet: mScarlet is a basic (constitutively fluorescent) red fluorescent protein published in 2016, derived from synthetic construct. It has moderate acid sensitivity.
   1421..1449    +  misc_feature   MCS (fragment): multiple cloning site
   1493..1822    +  CDS            sspB (fragment): SSPB_HAEIN - Experimental evidence at protein level: Swiss-Prot protein existence level 1. Also stimulates degradation of the N-terminus of RseA (residues 1-108, alone or in complex with sigma-E) by ClpX-ClpP in a non-ssrA-mediated fashion. From Haemophilus influenzae (strain ATCC 51907 / DSM 11121 / KW20 / Rd).
   1852..1935    +  CDS            large T antigen (fragment): large T antigen from SV40 (simian virus 40)
   1958..2079    +  polyA_signal   SV40 poly(A) signal: SV40 polyadenylation signal
   2113..2541    -  rep_origin     f1 ori (sequence partly withheld): f1 bacteriophage origin of replication; arrow indicates direction of (+) strand synthesis
   2568..2672    +  promoter       AmpR promoter: bla
   2674..3031    +  promoter       SV40 promoter: SV40 enhancer and early promoter
   3066..3860    +  CDS            NeoR/KanR: aminoglycoside phosphotransferase from Tn5; aph(3')-II (or nptII); confers resistance to neomycin, kanamycin, and G418 (Geneticin®)
   3881..4033    +  CDS            ble (fragment): BLE_KLEPN - Experimental evidence at protein level: Swiss-Prot protein existence level 1. Binding protein with a strong affinity to the bleomycin family of antibiotics. Binds to CL990; an antimitotic-antibiotic compound. From Klebsiella pneumoniae.
   4092..4139    +  polyA_signal   HSV TK poly(A) signal: herpes simplex virus thymidine kinase polyadenylation signal (Cole and Stacy, 1985)
   4230..4246    -  polyA_signal   bGH poly(A) signal (fragment): bovine growth hormone polyadenylation signal
   4468..5056    +  rep_origin     ori: high-copy-number ColE1/pMB1/pBR322/pUC origin of replication
   5231..5534    +  enhancer       CMV enhancer: human cytomegalovirus immediate early enhancer
