[The description below was written by a language model from this plasmid's Addgene catalogue record and pLannotate feature annotations shown in this document.]
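Description:
sspB-mSc-sspB is a 5,534-nt mammalian expression plasmid built on a Clontech N1-type backbone. It is maintained in E. coli at high copy through a ColE1/pUC-type origin and selected with kanamycin. The single NeoR/KanR (Tn5 aminoglycoside phosphotransferase) gene sits behind tandem bacterial (bla) and SV40 early promoters and ends with an HSV TK polyadenylation signal, so the same marker can also confer G418 resistance in mammalian cells. An f1 origin is also present. The short ble, bGH poly(A) and SV40 large T antigen fragment annotations appear to be backbone remnants or annotation hits rather than functional parts.

The payload is driven by the CMV immediate-early enhancer and promoter and terminated by the SV40 poly(A) signal. In both the depositor sequence and the repository's sequencing result, which are the same length and carry the same features at different start coordinates, the coding region consists of an sspB fragment, the red fluorescent protein mScarlet, and a second sspB fragment. mScarlet is therefore flanked by sspB on both sides, as the plasmid name indicates. The catalogue lists the insert as "iLID domain", but no LOV2-SsrA iLID module is annotated. The stated purpose, translocating to the iLID domain, fits this construct being the sspB binding partner rather than iLID itself. In the iLID optogenetic system, blue light exposes an SsrA peptide that sspB binds, so this fluorescent double-sspB protein should be recruited to wherever an iLID fusion is anchored. The associated work concerns improving the spatial resolution of photoregulated GTPases using immobilized peripheral membrane proteins, and this construct would serve there as a visible reporter of light-induced recruitment. The record does not state which sspB affinity variant is used.
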