Addgene plasmid #114422: sspB-mSc-sspB
Purpose: Translocating to iLID domain
Depositing lab: Dorus Gadella. Depositing organization: University of Amsterdam. Publication: Increasing spatial resolution of photoregulated GTPases through immobilized peripheral membrane proteins. Van Geel O, Hartsuiker R, Gadella TWJ. Small GTPases. 2018 Sep 5:1-10. doi: 10.1080/21541248.2018.1507411. PubMed 30182785.
Backbone
  Vector backbone: pClontech-N1
  Vector type: Mammalian Expression
Growth in bacteria
  Bacterial resistance: Kanamycin, 50 μg/mL
  Growth temperature: 37°C
  Growth strain: DH5alpha
  Copy number: High Copy
Gene/Insert
  Gene/Insert name: iLID domain
  Species: Synthetic
  Promoter: CMV
  Tag / fusion protein: mScarlet (N terminal on backbone)
  Cloning method: Restriction Enzyme; 5′ cloning site unknown (unknown if destroyed)
Terms and licenses: Academic/Nonprofit Terms; Industry Terms: Not Available to Industry
How to cite: sspB-mSc-sspB was a gift from Dorus Gadella (Addgene plasmid # 114422 ; http://n2t.net/addgene:114422 ; RRID:Addgene_114422)
